Addgene plasmid #123325: pZIP-hCMV-ZsGreen-P2A-Puro-IKZF1 sh2
Purpose: Lentiviral vector for expression of shRNA targeting IKZF1 from a miR30 embedded casette in the 3'UTR of ZsGreen-P2A-Puro insert
Depositing lab: Eva Gottwein. Depositing organization: Northwestern University. Publication: CK1alpha and IRF4 are essential and independent effectors of immunomodulatory drugs in primary effusion lymphoma. Patil A, Manzano M, Gottwein E. Blood. 2018 Aug 9;132(6):577-586. doi: 10.1182/blood-2018-01-828418. Epub 2018 Jun 28. PubMed 29954751.
Backbone
  Vector backbone: pZIP-ZsGreen-P2A-Puro
  Total vector size (bp): 7857
  Vector type: Mammalian Expression, Lentiviral
  Selectable markers: Puromycin
Growth in bacteria
  Bacterial resistance: Ampicillin, 100 μg/mL
  Growth temperature: 37°C
  Growth strain: Stbl3
  Copy number: High Copy
Gene/Insert
  Gene/Insert name: shRNA targeting IKZF1 embedded in miR30 backbone
  Species: H. sapiens (human)
  Insert size (bp): 370
  Entrez Gene: IKZF1 (a.k.a. CVID13, Hs.54452, IK1, IKAROS, LYF1, LyF-1, PPP1R92, PRO0758, ZNFN1A1)
  Promoter: CMV
  Cloning method: Gibson Cloning
  Sequencing primers: 5′ -; 3′ -
Terms and licenses: Academic/Nonprofit Terms; Industry Terms: Not Available to Industry
How to cite: pZIP-hCMV-ZsGreen-P2A-Puro-IKZF1 sh2 was a gift from Eva Gottwein (Addgene plasmid # 123325 ; http://n2t.net/addgene:123325 ; RRID:Addgene_123325)
