[The description below was written by a language model from this plasmid's Addgene catalogue record and pLannotate feature annotations shown in this document.]
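Description:
pZIP-hCMV-ZsGreen-P2A-Puro-IKZF1 sh2 is a 7,857 bp HIV-1-based lentiviral vector built on the pZIP-ZsGreen-P2A-Puro backbone for knockdown of human IKZF1 (Ikaros) in mammalian cells. It is propagated in bacteria as a high-copy plasmid through a ColE1/pUC-type origin and an ampicillin resistance gene with its native bla promoter. The viral genome is arranged in a self-inactivating format. A CMV enhancer sits upstream of a truncated 5' LTR, an arrangement that normally drives genomic RNA production in packaging cells. This is followed by the Ψ packaging signal with a gag fragment, the Rev response element for nuclear export of the unspliced RNA, and the cPPT/CTS. The 3' LTR carries a ΔU3 deletion that silences LTR promoter activity after integration. An SV40 promoter element is also annotated outside the viral cassette, downstream of the 3' LTR, but the record does not state what it does.

The payload is a single transcript driven by an internal human CMV enhancer/promoter. It encodes the green fluorescent protein ZsGreen joined by a P2A self-cleaving peptide to puromycin N-acetyltransferase, so transduced cells can be both tracked by fluorescence and selected with puromycin. In the 3' UTR of this message lies a roughly 370 bp cassette in which the IKZF1-targeting hairpin (the second such shRNA, by its name) is flanked by 5' and 3' miR-30a sequences. The hairpin is therefore processed through the endogenous microRNA pathway from a Pol II transcript, and its expression is coupled to the reporter and marker. A WPRE downstream enhances transcript expression. The associated publication concerns effectors of immunomodulatory drugs in primary effusion lymphoma, which suggests IKZF1 depletion in that setting.
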