Features (pLannotate 1.2.2; 20 found; start..end, strand, type, name):
     27..404     +  enhancer       CMV enhancer: human cytomegalovirus immediate early enhancer
    411..668     +  LTR            5' LTR (truncated): truncated 5' long terminal repeat (LTR) from HIV-1
    715..840     +  misc_feature   HIV-1 Ψ: packaging signal of human immunodeficiency virus type 1
    824..1162    +  CDS            HIV-1 gag (fragment): gag protein from human immunodeficiency virus 1; gag
   1337..1570    +  misc_feature   RRE: The Rev response element (RRE) of HIV-1 allows for Rev-dependent mRNA export from the nucleus to the cytoplasm.
   1947..2047    +  CDS            Rev (fragment): human immunodeficiency virus 1 (HIV-1) Rev protein; rev; enhances nuclear export of unspliced and incompletely spliced viral mRNAs
   2062..2177    +  misc_feature   cPPT/CTS: central polypurine tract and central termination sequence of HIV-1 (lacking the first T)
   2235..2538    +  enhancer       CMV enhancer: human cytomegalovirus immediate early enhancer
   2539..2742    +  promoter       CMV promoter: human cytomegalovirus (CMV) immediate early promoter
   2833..3525    +  CDS            ZsGreen: ZsGreen is a basic (constitutively fluorescent) green fluorescent protein published in 1999, derived from Zoanthus sp..
   3591..4188    +  CDS            PuroR (fragment): puromycin N-acetyltransferase; pac from Streptomyces; confers resistance to puromycin
   4209..4302    +  ncRNA          5' miR-30a: sequence upstream of the 71-nt precursor of the human miR-30a microRNA (Zeng et al., 2002) miRNA
   4400..4526    +  ncRNA          3' miR-30a: sequence downstream of the 71-nt precursor of the human miR-30a microRNA (Zeng et al., 2002) miRNA
   4560..5148    +  misc_feature   WPRE: woodchuck hepatitis virus posttranscriptional regulatory element
   5165..5353    +  CDS            nef (fragment): NEF_HV1Z2 - Experimental evidence at protein level: Swiss-Prot protein existence level 1. Extracellular Nef protein targets CD4(+) T-lymphocytes for apoptosis by interacting with CXCR4 surface receptors. From Human immunodeficiency virus type 1 group M subtype D (isolate Z2/CDC-Z34) (HIV-1).
   5355..5588    +  LTR            3' LTR (ΔU3): self-inactivating 3' long terminal repeat (LTR) from HIV-1
   5684..6013    +  promoter       SV40 promoter: SV40 enhancer and early promoter
   6102..6690    -  rep_origin     ori: high-copy-number ColE1/pMB1/pBR322/pUC origin of replication
   6861..7721    -  CDS            AmpR: β-lactamase; bla; confers resistance to ampicillin, carbenicillin, and related antibiotics
   7722..7826    -  promoter       AmpR promoter: bla
>Addgene plasmid #123325 | pZIP-hCMV-ZsGreen-P2A-Puro-IKZF1 sh2 | addgene full sequence | sequence record 239636 | Addgene NGS Result
GACGGATCGGGAGATCCTCGCGCGTTGACATTGATTATTGACTAGTTATTAATAGTAATCAATTACGGGG
TCATTAGTTCATAGCCCATATATGGAGTTCCGCGTTACATAACTTACGGTAAATGGCCCGCCTGGCTGAC
CGCCCAACGACCCCCGCCCATTGACGTCAATAATGACGTATGTTCCCATAGTAACGCCAATAGGGACTTT
CCATTGACGTCAATGGGTGGAGTATTTACGGTAAACTGCCCACTTGGCAGTACATCAAGTGTATCATATG
CCAAGTACGCCCCCTATTGACGTCAATGACGGTAAATGGCCCGCCTGGCATTATGCCCAGTACATGACCT
TATGGGACTTTCCTACTTGGCAGTACATCTACGTATTAGTCATCGCTATTACCAGCTAGCGAGGCGTGGC
CTGGGCGGGACTGGGGAGTGGCGAGCCCTCAGATCCTGCATATAAGCAGCTGCTTTTTGCCTGTACTGGG
TCTCTCTGGTTAGACCAGATCTGAGCCTGGGAGCTCTCTGGCTAACTAGGGAACCCACTGCTTAAGCCTC
AATAAAGCTTGCCTTGAGTGCTTCAAGTAGTGTGTGCCCGTCTGTTGTGTGACTCTGGTAACTAGAGATC
CCTCCGACCCTTTTAGTCAGTGTGGAAAATCTCTAGCAGTGGCGCCCGAACAGGGACTTGAAAGCGAAAG
GGAAACCAGAGGAGCTCTCTCGACGCAGGACTCGGCTTGCTGAAGCGCGCACGGCAAGAGGCGAGGGGCG
GCGACTGGTGAGTACGCCAAAAATTTTGACTAGCGGAGGCTAGAAGGAGAGAGATGGGTGCGAGAGCGTC
AGTATTAAGCGGGGGAGAATTAGATCGCGATGGGAAAAAATTCGGTTAAGGCCAGGGGGAAAGAAAAAAT
ATAAATTAAAACATATAGTATGGGCAAGCAGGGAGCTAGAACGATTCGCAGTTAATCCTGGCCTGTTAGA
AACATCAGAAGGCTGTAGACAAATACTGGGACAGCTACAACCATCCCTTCAGACAGGATCAGAAGAACTT
AGATCATTATATAATACAGTAGCAACCCTCTATTGTGTGCATCAAAGGATAGAGATAAAAGACACCAAGG
AAGCTTTAGACAAGATAGAGGAAGAGCAAAACAAAAGTAAGACCACCGCACAGCAAGCGGCCGGCCGCTG
ATCTTCAGACCTGGAGGAGGAGATATGAGGGACAATTGGAGAAGTGAATTATATAAATATAAAGTAGTAA
AAATTGAACCATTAGGAGTAGCACCCACCAAGGCAAAGAGAAGAGTGGTGCAGAGAGAAAAAAGAGCAGT
GGGAATAGGAGCTTTGTTCCTTGGGTTCTTGGGAGCAGCAGGAAGCACTATGGGCGCAGCGTCAATGACG
CTGACGGTACAGGCCAGACAATTATTGTCTGGTATAGTGCAGCAGCAGAACAATTTGCTGAGGGCTATTG
AGGCGCAACAGCATCTGTTGCAACTCACAGTCTGGGGCATCAAGCAGCTCCAGGCAAGAATCCTGGCTGT
GGAAAGATACCTAAAGGATCAACAGCTCCTGGGGATTTGGGGTTGCTCTGGAAAACTCATTTGCACCACT
GCTGTGCCTTGGAATGCTAGTTGGAGTAATAAATCTCTGGAACAGATTTGGAATCACACGACCTGGATGG
AGTGGGACAGAGAAATTAACAATTACACAAGCTTAATACACTCCTTAATTGAAGAATCGCAAAACCAGCA
AGAAAAGAATGAACAAGAATTATTGGAATTAGATAAATGGGCAAGTTTGTGGAATTGGTTTAACATAACA
AATTGGCTGTGGTATATAAAATTATTCATAATGATAGTAGGAGGCTTGGTAGGTTTAAGAATAGTTTTTG
CTGTACTTTCTATAGTGAATAGAGTTAGGCAGGGATATTCACCATTATCGTTTCAGACCCACCTCCCAAC
CCCGAGGGGACCCGACAGGCCCGAAGGAATAGAAGAAGAAGGTGGAGAGAGAGACAGAGACAGATCCATT
CGATTAGTGAACGGATCTCGACGGTATCGCCTTTAAAAGAAAAGGGGGGATTGGGGGGTACAGTGCAGGG
GAAAGAATAGTAGACATAATAGCAACAGACATACAAACTAAAGAATTACAAAAACAAATTACAAAAATTC
AAAATTTTCGGGTTTATTACAGGGACAGCAGAGATCCAGTTTATCGATAAGCTTGGGAGTTCCGCGTTAC
ATAACTTACGGTAAATGGCCCGCCTGGCTGACCGCCCAACGACCCCCGCCCATTGACGTCAATAATGACG
TATGTTCCCATAGTAACGCCAATAGGGACTTTCCATTGACGTCAATGGGTGGAGTATTTACGGTAAACTG
CCCACTTGGCAGTACATCAAGTGTATCATATGCCAAGTACGCCCCCTATTGACGTCAATGACGGTAAATG
GCCCGCCTGGCATTATGCCCAGTACATGACCTTATGGGACTTTCCTACTTGGCAGTACATCTACGTATTA
GTCATCGCTATTACCATGGTGATGCGGTTTTGGCAGTACATCAATGGGCGTGGATAGCGGTTTGACTCAC
GGGGATTTCCAAGTCTCCACCCCATTGACGTCAATGGGAGTTTGTTTTGGCACCAAAATCAACGGGACTT
TCCAAAATGTCGTAACAACTCCGCCCCATTGACGCAAATGGGCGGTAGGCGTGTACGGTGGGAGGTCTAT
ATAAGCAGAGCTCGTTTAGTGAACCGTCAGATCGCCTGGAGACGCCATCCACGCTGTTTTGACCTCCATA
GAAGACACCGACTCTAGCTAGAGTACCGGTCCATGGCCCAGTCCAAGCACGGCCTGACCAAGGAGATGAC
CATGAAGTACCGCATGGAGGGCTGCGTGGACGGCCACAAGTTCGTGATCACCGGCGAGGGCATCGGCTAC
CCCTTCAAGGGCAAGCAGGCCATCAACCTGTGCGTGGTGGAGGGCGGCCCCTTGCCCTTCGCCGAGGACA
TCTTGTCCGCCGCCTTCATGTACGGCAACCGCGTGTTCACCGAGTACCCCCAGGACATCGTCGACTACTT
CAAGAACTCCTGCCCCGCCGGCTACACCTGGGACCGCTCCTTCCTGTTCGAGGACGGCGCCGTGTGCATC
TGCAACGCCGACATCACCGTGAGCGTGGAGGAGAACTGCATGTACCACGAGTCCAAGTTCTACGGCGTGA
ACTTCCCCGCCGACGGCCCCGTGATGAAGAAGATGACCGACAACTGGGAGCCCTCCTGCGAGAAGATCAT
CCCCGTGCCCAAGCAGGGCATCTTGAAGGGCGACGTGAGCATGTACCTGCTGCTGAAGGACGGTGGCCGC
TTGCGCTGCCAGTTCGACACCGTGTACAAGGCCAAGTCCGTGCCCCGCAAGATGCCCGACTGGCACTTCA
TCCAGCACAAGCTGACCCGCGAGGACCGCAGCGACGCCAAGAACCAGAAGTGGCACCTGACCGAGCACGC
CATCGCCTCCGGCTCCGCCTTGCCCGGATCCGGCGCAACAAACTTCTCTCTGCTGAAACAAGCCGGAGAT
GTCGAAGAGAATCCTGGACCGACCGAGTACAAGCCCACGGTGCGCCTCGCCACCCGCGACGACGTCCCCA
GGGCCGTACGCACCCTCGCCGCCGCGTTCGCCGACTACCCCGCCACGCGCCACACCGTCGATCCGGACCG
CCACATCGAGCGGGTCACCGAGCTGCAAGAACTCTTCCTCACGCGCGTCGGGCTCGACATCGGCAAGGTG
TGGGTCGCGGACGACGGCGCCGCGGTGGCGGTCTGGACCACGCCGGAGAGCGTCGAAGCGGGGGCGGTGT
TCGCCGAGATCGGCCCGCGCATGGCCGAGTTGAGCGGTTCCCGGCTGGCCGCGCAGCAACAGATGGAAGG
CCTCCTGGCGCCGCACCGGCCCAAGGAGCCCGCGTGGTTCCTGGCCACCGTCGGAGTCTCGCCCGACCAC
CAGGGCAAGGGTCTGGGCAGCGCCGTCGTGCTCCCCGGAGTGGAGGCGGCCGAGCGCGCCGGGGTGCCCG
CCTTCCTGGAGACCTCCGCGCCCCGCAACCTCCCCTTCTACGAGCGGCTCGGCTTCACCGTCACCGCCGA
CGTCGAGGTGCCCGAAGGACCGCGCACCTGGTGCATGACCCGCAAGCCCGGTGCCTGAGCGGCCGCAATG
GATCCTGTTTGAATGAGGCTTCAGTACTTTACAGAATCGTTGCCTGCACATCTTGGAAACACTTGCTGGG
ATTACTTCTTCAGGTTAACCCAACAGAAGGCTCGAGAAGGTATATTGCTGTTGACAGTGAGCGAGCAGCG
GTCTCATCTACCTGATAGTGAAGCCACAGATGTATCAGGTAGATGAGACCGCTGCGTGCCTACTGCCTCG
GACTTCAAGGGGCTACTTTAGGAGCAATTATCTTGTTTACTAAAACTGAATACCTTGCTATCTCTTTGAT
ACATTTTTACAAAGCTGAATTAAAATGGTATAAATTAAATCACTTTAGCTTGCAGATCTACGCGTGGCGC
GCCTGGAACAATCAACCTCTGGATTACAAAATTTGTGAAAGATTGACTGGTATTCTTAACTATGTTGCTC
CTTTTACGCTATGTGGATACGCTGCTTTAATGCCTTTGTATCATGCTATTGCTTCCCGTATGGCTTTCAT
TTTCTCCTCCTTGTATAAATCCTGGTTGCTGTCTCTTTATGAGGAGTTGTGGCCCGTTGTCAGGCAACGT
GGCGTGGTGTGCACTGTGTTTGCTGACGCAACCCCCACTGGTTGGGGCATTGCCACCACCTGTCAGCTCC
TTTCCGGGACTTTCGCTTTCCCCCTCCCTATTGCCACGGCGGAACTCATCGCCGCCTGCCTTGCCCGCTG
CTGGACAGGGGCTCGGCTGTTGGGCACTGACAATTCCGTGGTGTTGTCGGGGAAGCTGACGTCCTTTCCA
TGGCTGCTCGCCTGTGTTGCCACCTGGATTCTGCGCGGGACGTCCTTCTGCTACGTCCCTTCGGCCCTCA
ATCCAGCGGACCTTCCTTCCCGCGGCCTGCTGCCGGCTCTGCGGCCTCTTCCGCGTCTTCGCCTTCGCCC
TCAGACGAGTCGGATCTCCCTTTGGGCCGCCTCCCCGCCTGGAATTAATTCTGCAGTCGAGACCTAGAAA
AACATGGAGCAATCACAAGTAGCAATACAGCAGCTACCAATGCTGATTGTGCCTGGCTAGAAGCACAAGA
GGAGGAGGAGGTGGGTTTTCCAGTCACACCTCAGGTACCTTTAAGACCAATGACTTACAAGGCAGCTGTA
GATCTTAGCCACTTTTTAAAAGAAAAGAGGGGACTGGAAGGGCTAATTCACTCCCAACGAAGACAAGATC
TGCTTTTTGCTTGTACTGGGTCTCTCTGGTTAGACCAGATCTGAGCCTGGGAGCTCTCTGGCTAACTAGG
GAACCCACTGCTTAAGCCTCAATAAAGCTTGCCTTGAGTGCTTCAAGTAGTGTGTGCCCGTCTGTTGTGT
GACTCTGGTAACTAGAGATCCCTCAGACCCTTTTAGTCAGTGTGGAAAATCTCTAGCAGTAGTAGTTCAT
GTCATCTTATTATTCAGTATTTATAACTTGCAAAGAAATGAATATCAGAGAGTGAGAGGCCTTGACATTG
TTTAAACTGGAATGTGTGTCAGTTAGGGTGTGGAAAGTCCCCAGGCTCCCCAGCAGGCAGAAGTATGCAA
AGCATGCATCTCAATTAGTCAGCAACCAGGTGTGGAAAGTCCCCAGGCTCCCCAGCAGGCAGAAGTATGC
AAAGCATGCATCTCAATTAGTCAGCAACCATAGTCCCGCCCCTAACTCCGCCCATCCCGCCCCTAACTCC
GCCCAGTTCCGCCCATTCTCCGCCCCATGGCTGACTAATTTTTTTTATTTATGCAGAGGCCGAGGCCGCC
TCTGCCTCTGAGCTATTCCAGAAGTAGTGAGGAGGCTTTTTTGGAGGCCTAGGCTTTTGCAAAAAGCTCC
CGGGAGCTTGTATATCCATTACATGTGAGCAAAAGGCCAGCAAAAGGCCAGGAACCGTAAAAAGGCCGCG
TTGCTGGCGTTTTTCCATAGGCTCCGCCCCCCTGACGAGCATCACAAAAATCGACGCTCAAGTCAGAGGT
GGCGAAACCCGACAGGACTATAAAGATACCAGGCGTTTCCCCCTGGAAGCTCCCTCGTGCGCTCTCCTGT
TCCGACCCTGCCGCTTACCGGATACCTGTCCGCCTTTCTCCCTTCGGGAAGCGTGGCGCTTTCTCATAGC
TCACGCTGTAGGTATCTCAGTTCGGTGTAGGTCGTTCGCTCCAAGCTGGGCTGTGTGCACGAACCCCCCG
TTCAGCCCGACCGCTGCGCCTTATCCGGTAACTATCGTCTTGAGTCCAACCCGGTAAGACACGACTTATC
GCCACTGGCAGCAGCCACTGGTAACAGGATTAGCAGAGCGAGGTATGTAGGCGGTGCTACAGAGTTCTTG
AAGTGGTGGCCTAACTACGGCTACACTAGAAGAACAGTATTTGGTATCTGCGCTCTGCTGAAGCCAGTTA
CCTTCGGAAAAAGAGTTGGTAGCTCTTGATCCGGCAAACAAACCACCGCTGGTAGCGGTGGTTTTTTTGT
TTGCAAGCAGCAGATTACGCGCAGAAAAAAAGGATCTCAAGAAGATCCTTTGATCTTTTCTACGGGGTCT
GACGCTCAGTGGAACGAAAACTCACGTTAAGGGATTTTGGTCATGAGATTATCAAAAAGGATCTTCACCT
AGATCCTTTTAAATTAAAAATGAAGTTTTAAATCAATCTAAAGTATATATGAGTAAACTTGGTCTGACAG
TTACCAATGCTTAATCAGTGAGGCACCTATCTCAGCGATCTGTCTATTTCGTTCATCCATAGTTGCCTGA
CTCCCCGTCGTGTAGATAACTACGATACGGGAGGGCTTACCATCTGGCCCCAGTGCTGCAATGATACCGC
GAGACCCACGCTCACCGGCTCCAGATTTATCAGCAATAAACCAGCCAGCCGGAAGGGCCGAGCGCAGAAG
TGGTCCTGCAACTTTATCCGCCTCCATCCAGTCTATTAATTGTTGCCGGGAAGCTAGAGTAAGTAGTTCG
CCAGTTAATAGTTTGCGCAACGTTGTTGCCATTGCTACAGGCATCGTGGTGTCACGCTCGTCGTTTGGTA
TGGCTTCATTCAGCTCCGGTTCCCAACGATCAAGGCGAGTTACATGATCCCCCATGTTGTGCAAAAAAGC
GGTTAGCTCCTTCGGTCCTCCGATCGTTGTCAGAAGTAAGTTGGCCGCAGTGTTATCACTCATGGTTATG
GCAGCACTGCATAATTCTCTTACTGTCATGCCATCCGTAAGATGCTTTTCTGTGACTGGTGAGTACTCAA
CCAAGTCATTCTGAGAATAGTGTATGCGGCGACCGAGTTGCTCTTGCCCGGCGTCAATACGGGATAATAC
CGCGCCACATAGCAGAACTTTAAAAGTGCTCATCATTGGAAAACGTTCTTCGGGGCGAAAACTCTCAAGG
ATCTTACCGCTGTTGAGATCCAGTTCGATGTAACCCACTCGTGCACCCAACTGATCTTCAGCATCTTTTA
CTTTCACCAGCGTTTCTGGGTGAGCAAAAACAGGAAGGCAAAATGCCGCAAAAAAGGGAATAAGGGCGAC
ACGGAAATGTTGAATACTCATACTCTTCCTTTTTCAATATTATTGAAGCATTTATCAGGGTTATTGTCTC
ATGAGCGGATACATATTTGAATGTATTTAGAAAAATAAACAAATAGGGGTTCCGCGCACATTTCCCCGAA
AAGTGCCACCTGACGTC
